>Addgene plasmid #239888 | LLP966 | addgene full sequence | sequence record 490755 | Addgene NGS Result
TAGGTGTATTATCCCAGATCTTATCGGAATGGGAAAGTCTGGTAAATCTGGAAATGGTTCTTACAGACTT
TTGGATCATTATAAGTACCTCACAGCTTGGTTCGAACTTCTCAACTTACCTAAGAAGATTATTTTCGTTG
GACACGATTGGGGTGCTTGCTTGGCATTCCATTACTCATACGAACACCAAGATAAGATCAAAGCTATAGT
TCATGCAGAGAGTGTTGTGGATGTGATAGAATCTTGGGATGAGTGGCCAGATATTGAAGAGGATATTGCT
TTGATCAAGTCTGAAGAGGGAGAAAAGATGGTTCTCGAAAATAACTTTTTCGTGGAAACTATGCTTCCTT
CAAAGATTATGAGAAAATTGGAACCAGAAGAGTTTGCTGCATATCTCGAACCTTTCAAGGAAAAAGGAGA
GGTTAGAAGGCCAACACTCAGTTGGCCTAGGGAAATACCATTAGTTAAGGGAGGTAAACCTGATGTTGTG
CAGATCGTGAGAAATTATAACGCTTACCTTAGGGCATCAGATGATTTGCCTAAGATGTTCATCGAGTCAG
ATCCAGGATTTTTCAGTAATGCTATAGTTGAAGGTGCAAAGAAATTTCCAAACACCGAGTTCGTTAAGGT
GAAAGGATTGCATTTCTCACAAGAAGATGCTCCTGATGAGATGGGAAAGTATATTAAGTCTTTTGTTGAA
AGAGTGCTCAAAAACGAGCAGGGTTCTCGATCTGATGCTTCTGAAGTAACGTCAACAAGCTCCCAGTCTG
AGGTATGCACAGTGGAAACGCCAGGTTGTGTTGGTTCTTAAGGTACCCGGCCATGCTAGAGTCCGCAAAA
ATCACCAGTCTCTCTCTACAAATCTATCTCTCTCTATTTTTCTCCAGAATAATGTGTGAGTAGTTCCCAG
ATAAGGGAATTAGGGTTCTTATAGGGTTTCGCTCATGTGTTGAGCATATAAGAAACCCTTAGTATGTATT
TGTATTTGTAAAATACTTCTATCAATAAAATTTCTAATTCCTAAAACCAAAATCCAGTGACCTACTAGTA
ATAAAATATCTTTATTTTCATTACATCTGTGTGTTGGTTTTTTGTGTGAATCGATAGTACTAACATACGC
TCTCCATCAAAACAAAACGAAACAAAACAAACTAGCAAAATAGGCTGTCCCCAGTGCAAGTGCAGGTGCC
AGAACATTTCTCTAGCGCTCTCTAGAGAACCGCAACGTTGAAGGAGCCACTGAGCCGCGGGTTTCTGGAG
TTTAATGAGCTAAGCACATACGTCAGAAACCATTATTGCGCGTTCAAAAGTCGCCTAAGGTCACTATCAG
CTAGCAAATATTTCTTGTCAAAAATGCTCCACTGACGTTCCATAAATTCCCCTCGGTATCCAATTAGAGT
CCATGGATGGAAGACGCCAAAAACATAAAGAAAGGCCCGGCGCCATTCTATCCGCTGGAAGATGGAACCG
CTGGAGAGCAACTGCATAAGGTAAGTTTCTGCTTCTACCTTTGATATATATATAATAATTATCATTAATT
AGTAGTAATATAATATTTCAAATATTTTTTTCAAAATAAAAGAATGTAGTATATAGCAATTGCTTTTCTG
TAGTTTATAAGTGTGTATATTTTAATTTATAACTTTTCTAATATATGACCAAAATTTGTTGATGTGCAGG
CTATGAAGAGATACGCCCTGGTTCCTGGAACAATTGCTTTTACAGATGCACATATCGAGGTGGACATCAC
TTACGCTGAGTACTTCGAAATGTCCGTTCGGTTGGCAGAAGCTATGAAACGATATGGGCTGAATACAAAT
CACAGAATCGTCGTATGCAGTGAAAACTCTCTTCAATTCTTTATGCCGGTGTTGGGCGCGTTATTTATCG
GAGTTGCAGTTGCGCCCGCGAACGACATTTATAATGAACGTGAATTGCTCAACAGTATGGGCATTTCGCA
GCCTACCGTGGTGTTCGTTTCCAAAAAGGGGTTGCAAAAAATTTTGAACGTGCAAAAAAAGCTCCCAATC
ATCCAAAAAATTATTATCATGGATTCTAAAACGGATTACCAGGGATTTCAGTCGATGTACACGTTCGTCA
CATCTCATCTACCTCCCGGTTTTAATGAATACGATTTTGTGCCAGAGTCCTTCGATAGGGACAAGACAAT
TGCACTGATCATGAACTCCTCTGGATCTACTGGTCTGCCTAAAGGTGTCGCTCTGCCTCATAGAACTGCC
TGCGTGAGATTCTCGCATGCCAGAGATCCTATTTTTGGCAATCAAATCATTCCGGATACTGCGATTTTAA
GTGTTGTTCCATTCCATCACGGTTTTGGAATGTTTACTACACTCGGATATTTGATATGTGGATTTCGAGT
CGTCTTAATGTATAGATTTGAAGAAGAGCTGTTTCTGAGGAGCCTTCAGGATTACAAGATTCAAAGTGCG
CTGCTGGTGCCAACCCTATTCTCCTTCTTCGCCAAAAGCACTCTGATTGACAAATACGATTTATCTAATT
TACACGAAATTGCTTCTGGTGGCGCTCCCCTCTCTAAGGAAGTCGGGGAAGCGGTTGCCAAGAGGTTCCA
TCTGCCAGGTATCAGGCAAGGATATGGGCTCACTGAGACTACATCAGCTATTCTGATTACACCCGAGGGG
GATGATAAACCGGGCGCGGTCGGTAAAGTTGTTCCATTTTTTGAAGCGAAGGTTGTGGATCTGGATACCG
GGAAAACGCTGGGCGTTAATCAAAGAGGCGAACTGTGTGTGAGAGGTCCTATGATTATGTCCGGTTATGT
AAACAATCCGGAAGCGACCAACGCCTTGATTGACAAGGATGGATGGCTACATTCTGGAGACATAGCTTAC
TGGGACGAAGACGAACACTTCTTCATCGTTGACCGCCTGAAGTCTCTGATTAAGTACAAAGGCTATCAGG
TGGCTCCCGCTGAATTGGAATCCATCTTGCTCCAACACCCCAACATCTTCGACGCAGGTGTCGCAGGTCT
TCCCGACGATGACGCCGGTGAACTTCCCGCCGCCGTTGTTGTTTTGGAGCACGGAAAGACGATGACGGAA
AAAGAGATCGTGGATTACGTCGCCAGTCAAGTAACAACCGCGAAAAAGTTGCGCGGAGGAGTTGTGTTTG
TGGACGAAGTACCGAAAGGTCTTACCGGAAAACTCGACGCAAGAAAAATCAGAGAGATCCTCATAAAGGC
CAAGAAGGGCGGAAAGATCGCCGTGTAACTCGAGGATCGTTCAAACATTTGGCAATAAAGTTTCTTAAGA
TTGAATCCTGTTGCCGGTCTTGCGACGATTATCATATAATTTCTGTTGAATTACGTTAAGCATGTAATAA
TTAACATGTAATGCATGACGTTATTTATGAGATGGGTTTTTATGATTAGAGTCCCGCAATTATACATTTA
ATACGCGATAGAAAACAAAATATAGCGCGCAAACTAGGATAAATTATCGCGCGCGGTGTCATCTATGTTA
CTAGATCAATAAAATATCTTTATTTTCATTACATCTGTGTGTTGGTTTTTTGTGTGAATCGATAGTACTA
ACATACGCTCTCCATCAAAACAAAACGAAACAAAACAAACTAGCAAAATAGGCTGTCCCCAGTGCAAGTG
CAGGTGCCAGAACATTTCTCTGAGCTCCAGCTTTTGTTCCCTTTAGTGAGGGTTAATTTCGAGCTTGGCG
TAATCATGGTCATAGCTGTTTCCTGTGTGAAATTGTTATCCGCTCACAATTCCACACAACATACGAGCCG
GAAGCATAAAGTGTAAAGCCTGGGGTGCCTAATGAGTGAGCTAACTCACATTAATTGCGTTGCGCTCACT
GCCCGCTTTCCAGTCGGGAAACCTGTCGTGCCAGCTGCATTAATGAATCGGCCAACGCGCGGGGAGAGGC
GGTTTGCGTATTGGGCGCTCTTCCGCTTCCTCGCTCACTGACTCGCTGCGCTCGGTCGTTCGGCTGCGGC
GAGCGGTATCAGCTCACTCAAAGGCGGTAATACGGTTATCCACAGAATCAGGGGATAACGCAGGAAAGAA
CATGTGAGCAAAAGGCCAGCAAAAGGCCAGGAACCGTAAAAAGGCCGCGTTGCTGGCGTTTTTCCATAGG
CTCCGCCCCCCTGACGAGCATCACAAAAATCGACGCTCAAGTCAGAGGTGGCGAAACCCGACAGGACTAT
AAAGATACCAGGCGTTTCCCCCTGGAAGCTCCCTCGTGCGCTCTCCTGTTCCGACCCTGCCGCTTACCGG
ATACCTGTCCGCCTTTCTCCCTTCGGGAAGCGTGGCGCTTTCTCATAGCTCACGCTGTAGGTATCTCAGT
TCGGTGTAGGTCGTTCGCTCCAAGCTGGGCTGTGTGCACGAACCCCCCGTTCAGCCCGACCGCTGCGCCT
TATCCGGTAACTATCGTCTTGAGTCCAACCCGGTAAGACACGACTTATCGCCACTGGCAGCAGCCACTGG
TAACAGGATTAGCAGAGCGAGGTATGTAGGCGGTGCTACAGAGTTCTTGAAGTGGTGGCCTAACTACGGC
TACACTAGAAGAACAGTATTTGGTATCTGCGCTCTGCTGAAGCCAGTTACCTTCGGAAAAAGAGTTGGTA
GCTCTTGATCCGGCAAACAAACCACCGCTGGTAGCGGTGGTTTTTTTGTTTGCAAGCAGCAGATTACGCG
CAGAAAAAAAGGATCTCAAGAAGATCCTTTGATCTTTTCTACGGGGTCTGACGCTCAGTGGAACGAAAAC
TCACGTTAAGGGATTTTGGTCATGAGATTATCAAAAAGGATCTTCACCTAGATCCTTTTAAATTAAAAAT
GAAGTTTTAAATCAATCTAAAGTATATATGAGTAAACTTGGTCTGACAGTTACCAATGCTTAATCAGTGA
GGCACCTATCTCAGCGATCTGTCTATTTCGTTCATCCATAGTTGCCTGACTCCCCGTCGTGTAGATAACT
ACGATACGGGAGGGCTTACCATCTGGCCCCAGTGCTGCAATGATACCGCGAGACCCACGCTCACCGGCTC
CAGATTTATCAGCAATAAACCAGCCAGCCGGAAGGGCCGAGCGCAGAAGTGGTCCTGCAACTTTATCCGC
CTCCATCCAGTCTATTAATTGTTGCCGGGAAGCTAGAGTAAGTAGTTCGCCAGTTAATAGTTTGCGCAAC
GTTGTTGCCATTGCTACAGGCATCGTGGTGTCACGCTCGTCGTTTGGTATGGCTTCATTCAGCTCCGGTT
CCCAACGATCAAGGCGAGTTACATGATCCCCCATGTTGTGCAAAAAAGCGGTTAGCTCCTTCGGTCCTCC
GATCGTTGTCAGAAGTAAGTTGGCCGCAGTGTTATCACTCATGGTTATGGCAGCACTGCATAATTCTCTT
ACTGTCATGCCATCCGTAAGATGCTTTTCTGTGACTGGTGAGTACTCAACCAAGTCATTCTGAGAATAGT
GTATGCGGCGACCGAGTTGCTCTTGCCCGGCGTCAATACGGGATAATACCGCGCCACATAGCAGAACTTT
AAAAGTGCTCATCATTGGAAAACGTTCTTCGGGGCGAAAACTCTCAAGGATCTTACCGCTGTTGAGATCC
AGTTCGATGTAACCCACTCGTGCACCCAACTGATCTTCAGCATCTTTTACTTTCACCAGCGTTTCTGGGT
GAGCAAAAACAGGAAGGCAAAATGCCGCAAAAAAGGGAATAAGGGCGACACGGAAATGTTGAATACTCAT
ACTCTTCCTTTTTCAATATTATTGAAGCATTTATCAGGGTTATTGTCTCATGAGCGGATACATATTTGAA
TGTATTTAGAAAAATAAACAAATAGGGGTTCCGCGCACATTTCCCCGAAAAGTGCCACCTAAATTGTAAG
CGTTAATATTTTGTTAAAATTCGCGTTAAATTTTTGTTAAATCAGCTCATTTTTTAACCAATAGGCCGAA
ATCGGCAAAATCCCTTATAAATCAAAAGAATAGACCGAGATAGGGT
[37 nt withheld, positions 5997-6033]
AAAGAACGTGGACTCCAACGTCAAAGG
[49 nt withheld, positions 6061-6109]
T
[91 nt withheld, positions 6111-6201]
G
[124 nt withheld, positions 6203-6326]
CCCATTCGCCATTCAGGCTGCGCAACTGTTGGGAAGGGCGATCGGTGCGGGCCTCTTCGCTATTACGCCA
GCTGGCGAAAGGGGGATGTGCTGCAAGGCGATTAAGTTGGGTAACGCCAGGGTTTTCCCAGTCACGACGT
TGTAAAACGACGGCCAGTGAATTGTAATACGACTCACTATAGGGCGAATTGGGTACAAGCTTGATCATGC
CGAATTCCGAACGCGTTTGAGACTTTTCAACAAAGGGTAATATCGGGAAACCTCCTCGGATTCCATTGCC
CAGCTATCTGTCACTTCATCAAAAGGACAGTAGAAAAGGAAGGTGGCACCTACAAATGCCATCATTGCGA
TAAAGGAAAGGCTATCGTTCAAGATGCCTCTGCCGACAGTGGTCCCAAAGATGGACCCCCACCCACGAGG
AGCATCGTGGAAAAAGAAGACGTTCCAACCACGTCTTCAAAGCAAGTGGATTGATGTGATATCTCCACTG
ACGTAAGGGATGACGCACAATCCCACTATAGAACCGATCCTCCCATTGGTATATAATACCTCATCAGGAA
CATGTTGGGGACGGATCCGTCGACATAACTGCAGATGACTTCAAAGGTGTATGATCCTGAGCAGGTAAGT
TTCTGCTTCTACCTTTGATATATATATAATAATTATCATTAATTAGTAGTAATATAATATTTCAAATATT
TTTTTCAAAATAAAAGAATGTAGTATATAGCAATTGCTTTTCTGTAGTTTATAAGTGTGTATATTTTAAT
TTATAACTTTTCTAATATATGACCAAAATTTGTTGATGTGCAGAGAAAAAGAATGATAACTGGTCCACAA
TGGTGGGCAAGATGTAAACAGATGAACGTGCTTGATTCTTTCATTAATTACTACGATTCAGAAAAGCACG
CTGAGAATGCAGTTATCTTTCTTCACGGAAACGCTGCATCTTCATATTTGTGGAGACATGTTGTGCCTCA
CATTGAACCAGTGGC
Features (pLannotate 1.2.2; 25 found; start..end, strand, type, name):
    728..802     +  CDS            DREB2A (fragment): DRE2A_ARATH - Also known as ERF045. Experimental evidence at protein level: Swiss-Prot protein existence level 1. Transcriptional activator that binds specifically to the DNA sequence 5'-[AG]CCGAC-3'. Binding to the C-repeat/DRE element mediates high salinity- and dehydration-inducible transcription. From Arabidopsis thaliana (Mouse-ear cress).
    879..1038    +  polyA_signal   CaMV poly(A) signal (fragment): cauliflower mosaic virus polyadenylation signal
   1050..1098    +  polyA_signal   poly(A) signal: synthetic polyadenylation signal
   1112..1203    +  misc_feature   pause site: RNA polymerase II transcriptional pause signal from the human α2 globin gene
   1217..1396    +  promoter       NOS promoter: nopaline synthase promoter
   1407..1491    +  CDS            luciferase (fragment): firefly luciferase; luc+; enhanced luc+ version of the luciferase gene
   1491..1679    +  intron         IV2 intron: modified second intron of the potato ST-LS1 gene (Vancanneyt et al., 1990)
   1678..3248    +  CDS            luciferase (fragment): firefly luciferase; luc+; enhanced luc+ version of the luciferase gene
   3255..3507    +  terminator     NOS terminator: nopaline synthase terminator and poly(A) signal
   3508..3556    +  polyA_signal   poly(A) signal: synthetic polyadenylation signal
   3570..3661    +  misc_feature   pause site: RNA polymerase II transcriptional pause signal from the human α2 globin gene
   3680..3698    -  promoter       T3 promoter: promoter for bacteriophage T3 RNA polymerase
   3743..3759    -  protein_bind   lac operator: The lac repressor binds to the lac operator to inhibit transcription in E. coli. This inhibition can be relieved by adding lactose or isopropyl-β-D-thiogalactopyranoside (IPTG). lac repressor encoded by lacI
   3767..3797    -  promoter       lac promoter: promoter for the E. coli lac operon
   3812..3833    -  protein_bind   CAP binding site: CAP binding activates transcription in the presence of cAMP. E. coli catabolite activator protein
   3846..3938    -  CDS            lacI (fragment): lac repressor; lacI; The lac repressor binds to the lac operator to inhibit transcription in E. coli. This inhibition can be relieved by adding lactose or isopropyl-β-D-thiogalactopyranoside (IPTG).
   4121..4709    -  rep_origin     ori: high-copy-number ColE1/pMB1/pBR322/pUC origin of replication
   4880..5740    -  CDS            AmpR: β-lactamase; bla; confers resistance to ampicillin, carbenicillin, and related antibiotics
   5741..5845    -  promoter       AmpR promoter: bla
   5898..6326    -  rep_origin     f1 ori (sequence partly withheld): f1 bacteriophage origin of replication; arrow indicates direction of (+) strand synthesis
   6331..6488    -  CDS            lacZα (fragment): LacZα fragment of β-galactosidase; lacZ fragment
   6491..6509    +  promoter       T7 promoter: promoter for bacteriophage T7 RNA polymerase
   6554..6845    +  promoter       CaMV 35S promoter (fragment): strong constitutive promoter from cauliflower mosaic virus
   6951..7139    +  intron         IV2 intron: modified second intron of the potato ST-LS1 gene (Vancanneyt et al., 1990)
   7137..721     +  CDS            LUCI_RENRE (across the origin): Experimental evidence at protein level: Swiss-Prot protein existence level 1. Upon binding the substrate, the enzyme catalyzes an oxygenation, producing a very short-lived hydroperoxide that cyclizes into a dioxetanone structure, which collapses, releasing a CO(2) molecule. The spontaneous breakdown of the dioxetanone releases the energy (about 50 kcal/mole) that is necessary to generate the excited state of the coelenteramide product, which is the singlet form of the monoanion. In vivo the product undergoes the process of nonradiative energy transfer to an accessory protein, a green fluoresce
