[The description below was written by a language model from this plasmid's Addgene catalogue record and pLannotate feature annotations shown in this document.]
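Description:
LLP966 is a 7.3 kb dual-luciferase reporter plasmid built on pBluescript SK(+), designed for synthetic-biology work on plant gene circuits. It is propagated in E. coli as a high-copy plasmid through its ColE1/pUC-type origin and selected with ampicillin via the β-lactamase gene. The backbone also retains the f1 origin, remnants of the lacZα/lac promoter region, and the flanking T7 and T3 phage promoters. No plant selectable marker or T-DNA borders are annotated, which is consistent with use as a directly delivered reporter plasmid rather than a binary vector, although the record does not state the delivery method.

The payload consists of two plant expression units in the same orientation. In the first, an engineered CaMV 35S promoter variant called SynPro-01 (detected as a partial 35S match) drives Renilla luciferase. This coding sequence is interrupted by the potato ST-LS1 IV2 intron, which prevents functional expression in bacteria, and carries a C-terminal PEST degradation tag that shortens the reporter's half-life so that luminescence follows changes in promoter activity more closely. A short segment immediately downstream of Rluc is annotated as a DREB2A fragment; by its position it probably corresponds to the PEST sequence, but the record does not confirm this. The unit ends with a CaMV poly(A) signal. The second unit, a NOS promoter driving intron-containing firefly luciferase (luc+) with a NOS terminator, serves as a constitutive normalisation control. Each unit is followed by a synthetic poly(A) signal and an α2-globin RNA polymerase II pause site, which insulate against transcriptional read-through. The associated work concerns CRISPRi-based circuits in plants, so the Rluc/Fluc ratio presumably reports repression of the synthetic promoter. The record does not detail how the promoter was modified.
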