Addgene plasmid #239888: LLP966
Purpose: CaMV 35S-SynPro-01 engineered promoter driving the expression of Renilla luciferase
Depositing lab: Ryan Lister. Depositing organization: University of Western Australia. Publication: CRISPRi-based circuits to control gene expression in plants. Khan MA, Herring G, Zhu JY, Oliva M, Fourie E, Johnston B, Zhang Z, Potter J, Pineda L, Pflueger J, Swain T, Pflueger C, Lloyd JPB, Secco D, Small I, Kidd BN, Lister R. Nat Biotechnol. 2025 Mar;43(3):416-430. doi: 10.1038/s41587-024-02236-w. Epub 2024 May 20. PubMed 38769424.
Backbone
  Vector backbone: pBluescript SK(+)
  Vector type: Synthetic Biology
Growth in bacteria
  Bacterial resistance: Ampicillin, 100 μg/mL
  Growth temperature: 30°C
  Growth strain: DH5alpha
  Copy number: High Copy
Gene/Insert
  Gene/Insert name: CaMV 35S-SynPro-01::Rluc (alt name: Other genes: NOS::Fluc)
  Species: Synthetic
  Mutation: N/A
  Tag / fusion protein: PEST on C-terminus of Rluc (C terminal on insert)
  Cloning method: Restriction Enzyme; 5′ cloning site Unknown (unknown if destroyed)
Terms and licenses: Academic/Nonprofit Terms; Industry Terms: Not Available to Industry
How to cite: LLP966 was a gift from Ryan Lister (Addgene plasmid # 239888 ; http://n2t.net/addgene:239888 ; RRID:Addgene_239888)
